Addgene plasmid #1303: pJC45BS104 Y257W
Depositing lab: Susan Lindquist. Depositing organization: Whitehead Institute for Biomedical Research. Publication: Defining a pathway of communication from the C-terminal peptide binding domain to the N-terminal ATPase domain in a AAA protein. Cashikar AG, Schirmer EC, Hattendorf DA, Glover JR, Ramakrishnan MS, Ware DM, Lindquist SL. Mol Cell 2002 Apr;9(4):751-60. 10.1016/S1097-2765(02)00499-9 PubMed 11983167.
Backbone
  Vector backbone: pJC45
  Backbone size w/o insert (bp): 2375
  Vector type: Bacterial Expression
Growth in bacteria
  Bacterial resistance: Ampicillin, 100 μg/mL
  Growth temperature: 37°C
  Growth strain: DH5alpha
  Copy number: High Copy
Gene/Insert
  Gene/Insert name: Hsp104 Y257W (alt name: Hsp104)
  Species: S. cerevisiae (budding yeast)
  Insert size (bp): 2850
  Mutation: Changed Tyr 257 to Trp
  Entrez Gene: HSP104 (a.k.a. YLL026W)
  Tag / fusion protein: 10X His tag (N terminal on backbone)
  Cloning method: Restriction Enzyme; 5′ cloning site BamHI (not destroyed); 3′ cloning site SacI (not destroyed)
  Sequencing primers: 5′ T7
Terms and licenses: Academic/Nonprofit Terms; Industry Terms: Not Available to Industry
How to cite: pJC45BS104 Y257W was a gift from Susan Lindquist (Addgene plasmid # 1303 ; http://n2t.net/addgene:1303 ; RRID:Addgene_1303)
