[The description below was written by a language model from this plasmid's Addgene catalogue record and pLannotate feature annotations shown in this document.]
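Description:
pJC45BS104 Y257W is a bacterial expression plasmid built on the small pJC45 backbone and carrying the Saccharomyces cerevisiae HSP104 coding sequence with a single point substitution, tyrosine 257 to tryptophan. It is maintained in E. coli through a high-copy ColE1/pUC-type origin and selected with ampicillin via the β-lactamase (AmpR) gene and its own promoter. A short remnant of a tetracycline resistance gene is annotated upstream of the expression cassette; it is only a fragment and would not be functional.

Expression follows a pET-like design. A T7 promoter is followed directly by a lac operator, so transcription depends on T7 RNA polymerase and is held in check by lac repressor until induced with IPTG. A T7 gene 10 ribosome binding site drives translation, and a T7 terminator closes the unit. The backbone supplies an N-terminal 10X His tag, which the automated annotation picks up only as a short histidine-tag fragment mislabelled as part of a composite tag. The HSP104 insert was cloned downstream between BamHI and SacI sites, both preserved. A small annotated match to a T7 gene 10-derived sequence lies after the HSP104 open reading frame, just before the terminator, and appears to be backbone sequence rather than a fusion partner.

Hsp104 is a hexameric AAA+ protein disaggregase that threads aggregated polypeptides through its central channel in an ATP-dependent manner. The construct is suited to producing His-tagged mutant protein in E. coli for affinity purification. The associated publication concerns communication between the C-terminal peptide-binding domain and the N-terminal ATPase domain, but the record does not state the specific rationale for the tryptophan substitution.
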