Features (pLannotate 1.2.2; 11 found; start..end, strand, type, name):
      2..43      -  CDS            TcR (fragment): tetracycline efflux protein; tet; confers resistance to tetracycline
     65..83      +  promoter       T7 promoter: promoter for bacteriophage T7 RNA polymerase
     84..108     +  protein_bind   lac operator: The lac repressor binds to the lac operator to inhibit transcription in E. coli. This inhibition can be relieved by adding lactose or isopropyl-β-D-thiogalactopyranoside (IPTG). lac repressor encoded by lacI
    123..145     +  RBS            RBS: efficient ribosome binding site from bacteriophage T7 gene 10 (Olins and Rangwala, 1989)
    158..175     +  CDS            capTEV™ (fragment): composite tag for in vivo biotinylation, TEV protease cleavage, and 6xHis tagging
    221..2944    +  CDS            HSP104: HS104_YEAST - Experimental evidence at protein level: Swiss-Prot protein existence level 1. Required, in concert with Hsp40 (YDJ1) and Hsp70 (SSA1) and small Hsps (HSP26), for the dissociation, resolubilization and refolding of aggregates of damaged proteins after heat or other environmental stresses. Extracts proteins from aggregates by unfolding and threading them in an ATP-dependent process through the axial channel of the protein hexamer, after which they can be refolded by components of the Hsp70/Hsp40 chaperone system. Substrate binding is ATP-dependent, and release of bound polypeptide
   3086..3134    +  CDS            SET1 (fragment): solubility-enhancement tag derived from T7 phage gene 10B
   3142..3189    +  terminator     T7 terminator: transcription terminator for bacteriophage T7 RNA polymerase
   3319..3423    +  promoter       AmpR promoter: bla
   3424..4284    +  CDS            AmpR: β-lactamase; bla; confers resistance to ampicillin, carbenicillin, and related antibiotics
   4455..5043    +  rep_origin     ori: high-copy-number ColE1/pMB1/pBR322/pUC origin of replication
>Addgene plasmid #1303 | pJC45BS104 Y257W | depositor full sequence | sequence record 21 | Author sequence
AGCGCCGGTGATGCCGGCCACGATGCGTCCGGCGTAGAGGATCGAGATCTCGATCCCGCGAAATTAATAC
GACTCACTATAGGGGAATTGTGAGCGGATAACAATTCCCCTCTAGAAATAATTTTGTTTAACTTTAAGAA
GGAGATATACCATGGGCCATCATCATCATCATCATCATCATCATCACAGCAGCGGCCATATCGAAGGTCG
TGGATCCGGGATGAACGACCAAACGCAATTTACAGAAAGGGCTCTAACGATTTTGACGTTGGCTCAAAAA
TTGGCTTCGGATCATCAACATCCACAATTACAACCTATACATATTCTAGCTGCCTTCATTGAAACGCCAG
AAGATGGATCAGTCCCTTACCTACAGAATCTAATTGAGAAGGGCCGTTACGACTATGATCTTTTCAAGAA
AGTGGTTAATAGAAATCTAGTAAGAATTCCTCAACAGCAACCTGCACCTGCGGAGATAACTCCAAGTTAT
GCTTTGGGGAAAGTCCTTCAAGACGCTGCTAAGATTCAAAAACAACAGAAGGACTCATTTATAGCGCAAG
ACCATATATTGTTTGCTCTATTCAATGATTCGTCTATTCAGCAAATATTTAAGGAAGCTCAAGTAGATAT
TGAGGCCATCAAGCAACAAGCTCTTGAACTTCGTGGTAACACTAGAATTGACTCTCGTGGCGCTGATACG
AACACACCTTTGGAATATTTATCAAAGTACGCCATTGATATGACTGAGCAGGCTCGTCAAGGTAAACTTG
ACCCTGTCATCGGCCGTGAAGAAGAAATAAGAAGCACTATTAGAGTTTTAGCAAGAAGAATTAAGTCCAA
CCCATGTTTAATTGGTGAGCCAGGTATCGGTAAGACCGCTATTATTGAAGGTGTTGCTCAAAGAATCATT
GACGATGACGTTCCCACTATCTTACAAGGCGCTAAATTGTTCAGTCTAGATTTGGCCGCATTAACCGCAG
GTGCTAAATGGAAAGGTGATTTCGAAGAAAGATTCAAAGGTGTTTTGAAGGAAATCGAAGAATCAAAGAC
TCTAATTGTGTTATTCATTGATGAAATTCACATGTTAATGGGTAATGGTAAGGACGACGCTGCTAACATC
TTGAAGCCAGCTTTGTCCAGAGGCCAATTGAAGGTCATCGGTGCCACCACCAATAACGAATATAGATCTA
TTGTGGAAAAGGATGGTGCCTTTGAAAGAAGATTCCAGAAAATTGAAGTCGCTGAACCAAGTGTGAGACA
AACAGTGGCCATATTGAGAGGTCTGCAACCAAAGTATGAAATACATCATGGTGTAAGGATTCTGGATAGC
GCCTTAGTCACCGCGGCTCAATTAGCCAAGCGTTACTTGCCATATAGAAGATTGCCAGATTCTGCTTTGG
ATTTAGTTGATATTTCTTGTGCTGGTGTCGCCGTCGCAAGAGATTCTAAGCCAGAAGAATTGGATTCCAA
GGAACGTCAATTGCAATTGATTCAAGTAGAGATAAAAGCTCTAGAGAGAGATGAAGATGCCGACTCCACC
ACTAAAGATAGATTAAAGTTAGCTAGGCAGAAGGAAGCTTCATTGCAAGAAGAATTGGAACCTCTAAGAC
AACGTTACAATGAAGAAAAGCATGGCCATGAAGAATTGACACAAGCTAAAAAGAAATTGGATGAACTGGA
AAACAAGGCCCTTGATGCTGAACGTAGATATGATACTGCTACCGCCGCTGATTTAAGGTACTTCGCCATC
CCAGATATCAAAAAGCAAATCGAAAAGCTTGAAGATCAGGTTGCTGAGGAAGAGAGACGTGCTGGTGCCA
ACTCCATGATCCAAAATGTGGTCGACTCAGACACCATTTCTGAAACAGCTGCAAGATTGACTGGTATCCC
TGTTAAGAAGTTGTCAGAATCTGAAAATGAAAAATTGATTCATATGGAACGTGACTTATCATCTGAAGTC
GTGGGCCAAATGGATGCCATTAAAGCTGTTTCCAATGCCGTTAGATTGTCTAGATCAGGTTTAGCTAATC
CAAGGCAACCAGCATCCTTCTTATTTTTAGGTTTGTCCGGTTCCGGTAAAACTGAATTGGCTAAAAAAGT
TGCTGGATTTTTGTTTAATGATGAGGACATGATGATCAGGGTCGATTGTTCTGAATTAAGCGAGAAGTAT
GCGGTCTCTAAGTTGTTGGGTACCACGGCAGGTTATGTCGGGTACGATGAAGGTGGCTTTTTAACTAACC
AACTGCAATACAAACCATACTCCGTTTTGTTATTCGATGAAGTAGAAAAGGCACATCCTGATGTTTTGAC
TGTCATGCTACAAATGTTGGATGACGGTAGAATTACTAGTGGTCAAGGTAAGACGATCGACTGTTCCAAT
TGTATTGTCATCATGACTTCCAATCTAGGTGCTGAATTTATCAATTCTCAACAAGGATCAAAGATCCAAG
AATCTACCAAGAATTTGGTCATGGGTGCTGTTAGGCAACATTTCAGACCAGAATTTTTGAACAGAATTTC
TAGTATAGTCATTTTCAACAAGCTATCTAGAAAAGCTATTCATAAGATCGTGGATATTCGTTTGAAGGAA
ATTGAAGAGAGATTCGAGCAAAATGATAAACATTACAAGTTGAATTTAACTCAAGAGGCCAAGGACTTCT
TGGCCAAATATGGTTATTCCGATGATATGGGTGCACGTCCACTGAACAGGTTAATTCAAAACGAAATTTT
GAACAAACTGGCACTAAGGATCTTAAAGAATGAAATCAAGGATAAGGAAACTGTCAATGTCGTCTTGAAG
AAGGGTAAATCTCGTGATGAAAATGTTCCTGAGGAAGCTGAAGAATGTCTGGAAGTTCTACCAAATCACG
AAGCTACTATAGGGGCTGACACGTTAGGTGATGACGATAATGAGGACAGTATGGAAATTGATGATGACCT
AGATTAATTTAATATAGTGTGATTTTTAAAAACTTTCGAACAAGAATCAGTAATATAATATATATAATTA
ATAAAACTAATGGAATTTGTTTAATTGAACTTGACACCCGAGCAAAAGAGCTCGGGGCCCTAGCTAACTG
ATCCGGCTGCTAACAAAGCCCAAAGGAAGCTGAGTTGGCTGCTGCCACCGCTGAGCAATAACTAGCATAA
CCCCTTGGGGCCTCTAAACGGGTCTTGAGGGGTTTTTTGCTGAAAGGAGGAACTATAGATAATTCTTCTT
GAAGACGAAAGGGCCTCGTGATACGCCTATTTTTATAGGTTAATGTCATGATAATAATGGTTTCTTAGAC
GTCAGGTGGCACTTTTCGGGGAAATGTGCGCGGAACCCCTATTTGTTTATTTTTCTAAATACATTCAAAT
ATGTATCCGCTCATGAGACAATAACCCTGATAAATGCTTCAATAATATTGAAAAAGGAAGAGTATGAGTA
TTCAACATTTCCGTGTCGCCCTTATTCCCTTTTTTGCGGCATTTTGCCTTCCTGTTTTTGCTCACCCAGA
AACGCTGGTGAAAGTAAAAGATGCTGAAGATCAGTTGGGTGCACGAGTGGGTTACATCGAACTGGATCTC
AACAGCGGTAAGATCCTTGAGAGTTTTCGCCCCGAAGAACGTTTTCCAATGATGAGCACTTTTAAAGTTC
TGCTATGTGGCGCGGTATTATCCCGTGTTGACGCCGGGCAAGAGCAACTCGGTCGCCGCATACACTATTC
TCAGAATGACTTGGTTGAGTACTCACCAGTCACAGAAAAGCATCTTACGGATGGCATGACAGTAAGAGAA
TTATGCAGTGCTGCCATAAGCATGAGTGATAACACTGCGGCCAACTTACTTCTGACAACGATCGGAGGAC
CGAAGGAGCTAACCGCTTTTTTTCACAACATGGGGGATCATGTAACTCGCCTTGATCGTTGGGAACCGGA
GCTGAATGAAGCCATACCAAACGACGAGCGTGACACCACGATGCCTGTAGCAATGGCAACAACGTTGCGC
AAACTATTAACTGGCGAACTACTTACTCTAGCTTCCCGGCAACAATTAATAGACTGGATGGAGGCGGATA
AAGTTGCAGGACCACTTCTGCGCTCGGCCCTTCCGGCTGGCTGGTTTATTGCTGATAAATCTGGAGCCGG
TGAGCGTGGGTCTCGCGGTATCATTGCAGCACTGGGGCCAGATGGTAAGCCCTCCCGTATCGTAGTTATC
TACACGACGGGCAGTCAGGCAACTATGGATGAACGAAATAGACAGATCGCTGAGATAGGTGCCTCACTGA
TTAAGCATTGGTAACTGTCAGACCAAGTTTACTCATATATACTTTAGATTGATTTAAAACTTCATTTTTA
ATTTAAAAGGATCTAGGTGAAGATCCTTTTTGATAATCTCATGACCAAAATCCCTTAACGTGAGTTTTCG
TTCCACTGAGCGTCAGACCCCGTAGAAAAGATCAAAGGATCTTCTTGAGATCCTTTTTTTCTGCGCGTAA
TCTGCTGCTTGCAAACAAAAAAACCACCGCTACCAGCGGTGGTTTGTTTGCCGGATCAAGAGCTACCAAC
TCTTTTTCCGAAGGTAACTGGCTTCAGCAGAGCGCAGATACCAAATACTGTCCTTCTAGTGTAGCCGTAG
TTAGGCCACCACTTCAAGAACTCTGTAGCACCGCCTACATACCTCGCTCTGCTAATCCTGTTACCAGTGG
CTGCTGCCAGTGGCGATAAGTCGTGTCTTACCGGGTTGGACTCAAGACGATAGTTACCGGATAAGGCGCA
GCGGTCGGGCTGAACGGGGGGTTCGTGCACACAGCCCAGCTTGGAGCGAACGACCTACACCGAACTGAGA
TACCTACAGCGTGAGCATTGAGAAAGCGCCACGCTTCCCGAAGGGAGAAAGGCGGACAGGTATCCGGTAA
GCGGCAGGGTCGGAACAGGAGAGCGCACGAGGGAGCTTCCAGGGGGGAACGCCTGGTATCTTTATAGTCC
TGTCGGGTTTCGCCACCTCTGACTTGAGCGTCGATTTTTGTGATGCTCGTCAGGGGGGCCGAGCCTATGG
AAAAACGCCAGCAACGCGGCCTTTTTACGGTTCCTGGCCTTTTGCTGGCCTTTTGCTCACATGTTCTTTC
CTGCGTTATCCCCTGATTCTGTGGATAACCGTATTACCGCCTTTGAGTGAGCTGATACCGCTCGCCGCAG
CCGAACGACCGAGCGCAGCGAGTCAGTGAGCGAGGAAGCGGAAGT
